>Addgene plasmid #127017 | pJUMP18-B0034-MV_RN | addgene full sequence | sequence record 248368 | Addgene NGS Result
TTAATTAAGGAGTTTTGCAGGTGCACCTGCTTTTCGCTGAATTCGCGGCCGCTTCTAGAGGGTCTGCGAT
GTTTGGTCTCTTACTAGAGAAAGAGGAGAAATACTAAATGGTAGCCTGAGACCTTTCATCGCGACCTACT
AGTAGCGGCCGCTGCAGGGAGTTGTCTTCGAAGACTTCGCTCTAGTCTTGGACTCCTGTTGATAGATCCA
GTAATGACCTCAGAACTCCATCTGGATTTGTTCAGAACGCTCGGTTGCCGCCGGGCGTTTTTTATTGGTG
AGAATCCAGGGGTCCCCAATAATTACGATTTAAATTAGTAGCCCGCCTAATGAGCGGGCTTTTTTTTAAT
TCCCCTATTTGTTTATTTTTCTAAATACATTCAAATATGTATCCGCTCATGAGACAATAACCCTGATAAA
TGCTTCAATAATATTGAAAAAGGAAGAGTATGAGCATTCAGCATTTTCGTGTGGCGCTGATTCCGTTTTT
TGCGGCGTTTTGCCTGCCGGTGTTTGCGCATCCGGAAACCCTGGTGAAAGTGAAAGATGCGGAAGATCAA
CTGGGTGCGCGCGTGGGCTATATTGAACTGGATCTGAACAGCGGCAAAATTCTGGAATCTTTTCGTCCGG
AAGAACGTTTTCCGATGATGAGCACCTTTAAAGTGCTGCTGTGCGGTGCGGTTCTGAGCCGTGTGGATGC
GGGCCAGGAACAACTGGGCCGTCGTATTCATTATAGCCAGAACGATCTGGTGGAATATAGCCCGGTGACC
GAAAAACATCTGACCGATGGCATGACCGTGCGTGAACTGTGCAGCGCGGCGATTACCATGAGCGATAACA
CCGCGGCGAACCTGCTGCTGACGACCATTGGCGGTCCGAAAGAACTGACCGCGTTTCTGCATAACATGGG
CGATCATGTGACCCGTCTGGATCGTTGGGAACCGGAACTGAACGAAGCGATTCCGAACGATGAACGTGAT
ACCACCATGCCGGCAGCAATGGCGACCACCCTGCGTAAACTGCTGACGGGTGAGCTGCTGACCCTGGCAA
GCCGCCAGCAACTGATTGATTGGATGGAAGCGGATAAAGTGGCGGGTCCGCTGCTGCGTAGCGCGCTGCC
GGCTGGCTGGTTTATTGCGGATAAAAGCGGTGCGGGCGAACGTGGCAGCCGTGGCATTATTGCGGCGCTG
GGCCCGGATGGTAAACCGAGCCGTATTGTGGTGATTTATACCACCGGCAGCCAGGCGACGATGGATGAAC
GTAACCGTCAGATTGCGGAAATTGGCGCGAGCCTGATTAAACATTGGTAAACCGATACAATTAAAGGCTC
CTTTTGGAGCCTTTTTTTTTGGACGACCCTTGTCCTTTTCCGCTGCATAACCCTGCTTCGGGGTCATTAT
AGCGATTTTTTCGGTATATCCATCCTTTTTCGCACGATATACAGGATTTTGCCAAAGGGTTCGTGTAGAC
TTTCCTTGGTGTATCCAACGGCGTCAGCCGGGCAGGATAGGTGAAGTAGGCCCACCCGCGAGCGGGTGTT
CCTTCTTCACTGTCCCTTATTCGCACCTGGCGGTGCTCAACGGGAATCCTGCTCTGCGAGGCTGGCCGTA
GGCCGGCCCCGTAGAAAAGATCAAAGGATCTTCTTGAGATCCTTTTTTTCTGCGCGTAATCTGCTGCTTG
CAAACAAAAAAACCACCGCTACCAGCGGTGGTTTGTTTGCCGGATCAAGAGCTACCAACTCTTTTTCCGA
AGGTAACTGGCTTCAGCAGAGCGCAGATACCAAATACTGTTCTTCTAGTGTAGCCGTAGTTAGGCCACCA
CTTCAAGAACTCTGTAGCACCGCCTACATACCTCGCTCTGCTAATCCTGTTACCAGTGGCTGCTGCCAGT
GGCGATAAGTCGTGTCTTACCGGGTTGGACTCAAGACGATAGTTACCGGATAAGGCGCAGCGGTCGGGCT
GAACGGGGGGTTCGTGCACACAGCCCAGCTTGGAGCGAACGACCTACACCGAACTGAGATACCTACAGCG
TGAGCTATGAGAAAGCGCCACGCTTCCCGAAGGGAGAAAGGCGGACAGGTATCCGGTAAGCGGCAGGGTC
GGAACAGGAGAGCGCACGAGGGAGCTTCCAGGGGGAAACGCCTGGTATCTTTATAGTCCTGTCGGGTTTC
GCCACCTCTGACTTGAGCGTCGATTTTTGTGATGCTCGTCAGGGGGGCGGAGCCTATGGAAAAACGCCAG
CAACGCGGCCTTTTTACGGTTCCTGGCCTTTTGCTGGCCTTTTGCTCACATGTTCTTTCCTGCGTTATCC
CCTGATTCTGTGGATAACCGTATTACCGCCTTTGAGTGAGCTGATACCGCTCGCCGCAGCCGAACGACCG
AGCGCAGCGAGTCAGTGAGCGAGGAAGCGGAAGAGCGCCCAATACGCAAACCGCCTCTCCCCGCGCGTTG
GCCGATTCATTAATGCAGCTGGCACGACAGGTTTCCCGACTGGAAAGCGGGCAGTGAGCGCAACGCAATT
AATGTGAGTTAGCTCACTCATTAGGCAGGCGCGCCCAGCTGTCTAGGGCGGCGGATTTGTCCTACTCAGG
AGAGCGTTCACCGACAAACAACAGATAAAACGAAAGGCCCAGTCTTTCGACTGAGCCTTTCGTTTTATTT
GATGCCT
Features (pLannotate 1.2.2; 11 found; start..end, strand, type, name):
     39..60      +  misc_feature   BioBrick prefix: BioBrick prefix for parts that do not start with "ATG"
    137..157     +  misc_feature   BioBrick suffix: universal suffix for all parts
    191..285     +  terminator     lambda t0 terminator: transcription terminator from phage lambda
    358..449     +  promoter       AmpR promoter: bla
    450..1307    +  CDS            bla: BLAT_ECOLX - Experimental evidence at protein level: Swiss-Prot protein existence level 1. TEM-type are the most prevalent beta-lactamases in enterobacteria; they hydrolyze the beta-lactam bond in susceptible beta-lactam antibiotics, thus conferring resistance to penicillins and cephalosporins. TEM-3 and TEM-4 are capable of hydrolyzing cefotaxime and ceftazidime. TEM-5 is capable of hydrolyzing ceftazidime. TEM-6 is capable of hydrolyzing ceftazidime and aztreonam. TEM-8/CAZ-2, TEM- 16/CAZ-7 and TEM-24/CAZ-6 are markedly active against ceftazidime. IRT- 4 shows resistance to beta-lactamase in
   1314..1353    +  terminator     fd terminator: central terminator from bacteriophage fd (Otsuka and Kunisawa, 1982)
   1500..1608    +  oriT           oriT: incP origin of transfer
   1644..2232    +  rep_origin     ori: high-copy-number ColE1/pMB1/pBR322/pUC origin of replication
   2415..2507    +  CDS            lacI (fragment): lac repressor; lacI; The lac repressor binds to the lac operator to inhibit transcription in E. coli. This inhibition can be relieved by adding lactose or isopropyl-β-D-thiogalactopyranoside (IPTG).
   2520..2541    +  protein_bind   CAP binding site: CAP binding activates transcription in the presence of cAMP. E. coli catabolite activator protein
   2575..2661    -  terminator     rrnB T1 terminator: Escherichia coli rrnB; transcription terminator T1 from the E. coli rrnB gene
