[The description below was written by a language model from this plasmid's Addgene catalogue record and pLannotate feature annotations shown in this document.]
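Description:
pJUMP18-B0034-MV_RN is a small (about 2.7 kb) basic-part plasmid from the Joint Universal Modular Plasmids (JUMP) platform, a synthetic biology vector system for bacteria whose backbones derive from the SEVA collection. It is built on the pJUMP18-Uac backbone and serves as a storage vector for a single short synthetic part rather than as an expression construct in its own right. Propagation in E. coli relies on a high-copy ColE1/pUC-type origin, and selection is by ampicillin through a TEM-type beta-lactamase gene driven by its native bla promoter and followed by the fd terminator. An incP oriT is also present, which permits conjugative mobilisation when transfer functions are supplied in trans.

The payload, Part B0034m-MV_RN, is an "RN" class part combining a ribosome binding site with an N-terminal translational start. The catalogue purpose line calls it a pET vector RBS, whereas the part name and depositor comments indicate a B0034-type RBS based on the CIDAR MoClo toolkit; the record does not resolve this. The start encodes Met-Val, using a GUA valine codon after the AUG, which the depositor notes gives strong translation initiation in E. coli. The part itself is too short to be annotated, but it evidently lies in the roughly 75 nt between the BioBrick prefix and suffix. This cloning region is insulated by the lambda t0 terminator downstream and an rrnB T1 terminator upstream. A short lacI fragment and CAP binding site appear to be remnants of a lac-derived backbone cassette. The part is intended for modular assembly with promoters, coding sequences and terminators into transcription units.
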