Addgene plasmid #127017: pJUMP18-B0034-MV_RN
Purpose: Basic Part RN- RBS+N-terminus; pET vector Ribosome Binding Site + Met-Val N-terminus start.
Depositing lab: Chris French. Depositing organization: University of Edinburgh. Publication: Joint universal modular plasmids (JUMP): a flexible vector platform for synthetic biology. Valenzuela-Ortega M, French C. Synth Biol (Oxf). 2021 Feb 2;6(1):ysab003. doi: 10.1093/synbio/ysab003. eCollection 2021. PubMed 33623824.
Backbone
  Vector backbone: pJUMP18-Uac
  Backbone manufacturer: Backbone derived from SEVA.
  Vector type: Bacterial Expression, Synthetic Biology
Growth in bacteria
  Bacterial resistance: Ampicillin, 100 μg/mL
  Growth temperature: 37°C
  Growth strain: JM109
  Copy number: High Copy
Gene/Insert
  Gene/Insert name: Part B0034m-MV_RN
  Species: Synthetic
  Mutation: None
  Cloning method: Restriction Enzyme; 5′ cloning site Unknown (unknown if destroyed)
Terms and licenses: Academic/Nonprofit Terms; Industry Terms: Not Available to Industry
Depositor comments: RBS based on sequence from CIDAR MoClo toolkit (PMID: 26479688). Methionine-Valine translational start. Valine codon GUA following AUG inititiation codon has strong translation initiation in Escherichia coli (Looman et al; 1987. PMID: 3311730) Please visit https://www.biorxiv.org/content/10.1101/799585v1 for bioRxiv preprint.
How to cite: pJUMP18-B0034-MV_RN was a gift from Chris French (Addgene plasmid # 127017 ; http://n2t.net/addgene:127017 ; RRID:Addgene_127017)
